>Addgene plasmid #119661 | pC0.069 | addgene full sequence | sequence record 237372 | Addgene NGS Result
GTGGCTCTTCAGTGGACGAAAGGGCCTCGTGATACGCCTATTTTTATAGGTTAATGTCATGATAATAATG
GTTTCTTAGACGTCAGGTGGCACTTTTCGGGGAAATGTGCGCGGAACCCCTATTTGTTTATTTTTCTAAA
TACATTCAAATATGTATCCGCTCATGAGACAATAACCCTGATAAATGCTTCAATAATATTGAAAAAGGAA
GAGTATGCGCTCACGCAACTGGTCCAGAACCTTGACCGAACGCAGCGGTGGTAACGGCGCAGTGGCGGTT
TTCATGGCTTGTTATGACTGTTTTTTTTTGGGGTACAGTCTATGCCTCGGGCATCCAAGCAGCAAGCGCG
TTACGCCGTGGGTCGATGTTTGATGTTATGGAGCAGCAACGATGTTACGCAGCAGGGCAGTCGCCCTAAA
ACAAAGTTAAACATCATGAGGGAAGCGGTGATCGCCGAAGTATCGACTCAACTATCAGAGGTAGTTGGCG
TCATCGAGCGCCATCTCGAACCGACGTTGCTGGCCGTACATTTGTACGGCTCCGCAGTGGATGGCGGCCT
GAAGCCACACAGCGATATTGATTTGCTGGTTACGGTGACCGTAAGGCTTGATGAAACAACGCGGCGAGCT
TTGATCAACGACCTTTTGGAAACTTCGGCTTCCCCTGGAGAGAGCGAGATTCTCCGCGCTGTAGAAGTCA
CCATTGTTGTGCACGACGACATCATTCCGTGGCGTTATCCAGCTAAGCGCGAACTGCAATTTGGAGAATG
GCAGCGCAATGACATTCTTGCAGGTATCTTCGAGCCAGCCACGATCGACATTGATCTGGCTATCTTGCTG
ACAAAAGCAAGAGAACATAGCGTTGCCTTGGTAGGTCCAGCGGCGGAGGAACTCTTTGATCCGGTTCCTG
AACAGGATCTATTTGAGGCGCTAAATGAAACCTTAACGCTATGGAACTCGCCGCCCGACTGGGCTGGCGA
TGAGCGAAATGTAGTGCTTACGTTGTCCCGCATTTGGTACAGCGCAGTAACCGGCAAAATCGCGCCGAAG
GATGTCGCTGCCGACTGGGCAATGGAGCGCCTGCCGGCCCAGTATCAGCCCGTCATACTTGAAGCTAGAC
AGGCTTATCTTGGACAAGAAGAAGATCGCTTGGCCTCGCGCGCAGATCAGTTGGAAGAATTTGTCCATTA
CGTAAAAGGCGAGATCACCAAGGTAGTCGGCAAATAACTGTCAGACCAAGTTTACTCATATATACTTTAG
ATTGATTTAAAACTTCATTTTTAATTTAAAAGGATCTAGGTGAAGATCCTTTTTGATAATCTCATGACCA
AAATCCCTTAACGTGAGTTTTCGTTCCACTGAGCGTCAGACCCCGTAGAAAAGATCAAAGGATCTTCTTG
AGATCCTTTTTTTCTGCGCGTAATCTGCTGCTTGCAAACAAAAAAACCACCGCTACCAGCGGTGGTTTGT
TTGCCGGATCAAGAGCTACCAACTCTTTTTCCGAAGGTAACTGGCTTCAGCAGAGCGCAGATACCAAATA
CTGTTCTTCTAGTGTAGCCGTAGTTAGGCCACCACTTCAAGAACTCTGTAGCACCGCCTACATACCTCGC
TCTGCTAATCCTGTTACCAGTGGCTGCTGCCAGTGGCGATAAGTCGTGTCTTACCGGGTTGGACTCAAGA
CGATAGTTACCGGATAAGGCGCAGCGGTCGGGCTGAACGGGGGGTTCGTGCACACAGCCCAGCTTGGAGC
GAACGACCTACACCGAACTGAGATACCTACAGCGTGAGCTATGAGAAAGCGCCACGCTTCCCGAAGGGAG
AAAGGCGGACAGGTATCCGGTAAGCGGCAGGGTCGGAACAGGAGAGCGCACGAGGGAGCTTCCAGGGGGA
AACGCCTGGTATCTTTATAGTCCTGTCGGGTTTCGCCACCTCTGACTTGAGCGTCGATTTTTGTGATGCT
CGTCAGGGGGGCGGAGCCTATGGAAAAACGCCAGCAACGCGGCCTTTTTACGGTTCCTGGCCTTTTGCTG
GCCTTTTGCTCACATGTTCTTTCCTGCGTTATCCCCTGATTCTGTGGATAACCGTATTACCGCCTTTGAG
TGAGCTGATACCGCTCGCCGCAGCCGAACGACCGAGCGCAGCGAGTCAGTGAGCGAGGAAGCGGAAGAGC
GCCCAATACGCAAACCGCCTCTCCCCGCGCGTTGGCCGATTCATTAATCACTCTGTGGTCTCAGCTTTAC
CACCGTCAAAAAAAACGGCGCTTTTTAGCGCCGTTTTTATTTTTCAACCTTCGCTTGAGACCACGAA
Features (pLannotate 1.2.2; 6 found; start..end, strand, type, name):
    110..214     +  promoter       AmpR promoter: bla
    205..285     -  CDS            int (fragment): INT2_ECOLX - Protein inferred from homology: Swiss-Prot protein existence level 3. Putative integrase believed to be involved in the insertion of antibiotic resistance genes into plasmids and transposons. From Escherichia coli.
    373..429     +  CDS            GmR (fragment): gentamycin acetyltransferase; aacC1; confers resistance to gentamycin
    436..1224    +  CDS            aadA: S3AD_ECOLX - Experimental evidence at protein level: Swiss-Prot protein existence level 1. Mediates bacterial resistance to the antibiotics streptomycin and spectinomycin. From Escherichia coli.
   1398..1986    +  rep_origin     ori: high-copy-number ColE1/pMB1/pBR322/pUC origin of replication
   2169..2218    +  CDS            lacI (fragment): lac repressor; lacI; The lac repressor binds to the lac operator to inhibit transcription in E. coli. This inhibition can be relieved by adding lactose or isopropyl-β-D-thiogalactopyranoside (IPTG).
