[The description below was written by a language model from this plasmid's Addgene catalogue record and pLannotate feature annotations shown in this document.]
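Description:
pC0.069 is a Level 0 part plasmid from the CyanoGate modular cloning suite, a Golden Gate toolkit for engineering cyanobacteria that follows the plant MoClo syntax. It is built in the pICH41276 acceptor backbone (about 2.2 kb) and classed as a synthetic biology vector. The plasmid is maintained in E. coli at high copy through a ColE1/pUC-type origin of replication. Selection is with spectinomycin, conferred by the aadA aminoglycoside adenylyltransferase gene, which also gives streptomycin resistance. The feature table places a bla (AmpR) promoter upstream of aadA. Short fragments annotated as an integrase, a gentamicin acetyltransferase and lacI also appear. These are probably remnants of the integron-derived resistance cassette and of earlier vector construction, not functional genes.

The payload is a 54 bp insert named ECK120026481, described as the transcriptional terminator of the E. coli arcA gene. It was cloned with the Type IIS enzyme BpiI, and both sites were destroyed in the process, as is usual when a part is domesticated into a Level 0 acceptor. The automated annotation of the 2,307 nt sequence does not mark the terminator itself, which is expected for such a small part, so its exact position and flanking overhangs are not stated in the record. In the MoClo scheme, Level 0 plasmids hold single standardised parts such as promoters, coding sequences or terminators. A second Type IIS digestion releases these parts for ordered assembly into Level 1 transcription units. pC0.069 thus supplies a compact bacterial terminator for building expression cassettes, with cyanobacterial engineering as the suite's intended application.
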