Addgene plasmid #119661: pC0.069
Purpose: Level 0 part. Terminator from arcA gene from E. coli.
Depositing lab: Alistair McCormick. Depositing organization: University of Edinburgh. Publication: CyanoGate: A Modular Cloning Suite for Engineering Cyanobacteria Based on the Plant MoClo Syntax. Vasudevan R, Gale GAR, Schiavon AA, Puzorjov A, Malin J, Gillespie MD, Vavitsas K, Zulkower V, Wang B, Howe CJ, Lea-Smith DJ, McCormick AJ. Plant Physiol. 2019 May;180(1):39-55. doi: 10.1104/pp.18.01401. Epub 2019 Feb 28. PubMed 30819783.
Backbone
  Vector backbone: pICH41276
  Backbone size w/o insert (bp): 2247
  Vector type: Synthetic Biology
Growth in bacteria
  Bacterial resistance: Spectinomycin, 50 μg/mL
  Growth temperature: 37°C
  Growth strain: DH5alpha
  Copy number: High Copy
Gene/Insert
  Gene/Insert name: ECK120026481
  Insert size (bp): 54
  Cloning method: Restriction Enzyme; 5′ cloning site BpiI (destroyed during cloning); 3′ cloning site BpiI (destroyed during cloning)
  Sequencing primers: 5′ ttgagtgagctgataccgct; 3′ GTCTCATGAGCGGATACATATTTGAATG
Terms and licenses: Academic/Nonprofit Terms; Industry Terms: Not Available to Industry
Depositor comments: Please visit https://www.biorxiv.org/content/10.1101/426700v1 for bioRxiv preprint.
How to cite: pC0.069 was a gift from Alistair McCormick (Addgene plasmid # 119661 ; http://n2t.net/addgene:119661 ; RRID:Addgene_119661)
