>Addgene plasmid #119661 | pC0.069 | depositor partial sequence | sequence record 226214 | insert
TACCACCGTCAAAAAAAACGGCGCTTTTTAGCGCCGTTTTTATTTTTCAACCTT
